>Addgene plasmid #78357 | pNX3a-PK12 | depositor full sequence | sequence record 146279 | pNX3a-PK12 sequence 4550 bps
GACGTCTAAGAAACCATTATTATCATGACATTAACCTATAAAAATAGGCGTATCACGAGGCCCTTTCGTC
TCGCGCGTTTCGGTGATGACGGTGAAAACCTCTGACACATGCAGCTCCCGGAGACGGTCACAGCTTGTCT
GTAAGCGGATGCCGGGAGCAGACAAGCCCGTCAGGGCGCGTCAGCGGGTGTTGGCGGGTGTCGGGGCTGG
CTTAACTATGCGGCATCAGAGCAGATTGTACTGAGAGTGCACCATATGGACATATTGTCGTTAGAACGCG
GCTACAATTAATACATAACCTTATGTATCATACACATACGATTTAGGTGACACTATAGAACGCGGCCGCC
AGCTGAAGCTTCGTACGCTGCAGGTCGACGGATCCCCGGGTTAATTAACGCTAGCGGTAAGCCTATTCCT
AACCCTCTTTTGGGTCTCGATTCTACAGGTGGAAAACCAATCCCCAACCCACTCCTCGGCCTTGACTCAA
CTGGCAAACCCATACCAAATCCTTTACTTGGATTAGATAGTACCTCTAGCGGTAAGCCTATTCCTAACCC
TCTTTTGGGTCTCGATTCTACAGGTGGAAAACCAATCCCCAACCCACTCCTCGGCCTTGACTCAACTGGC
AAACCCATACCAAATCCTTTACTTGGATTAGATAGTACCTCTAGCGGTAAGCCTATTCCTAACCCTCTTT
TGGGTCTCGATTCTACAGGTGGAAAACCAATCCCCAACCCACTCCTCGGCCTTGACTCAACTGGCAAACC
CATACCAAATCCTTTACTTGGATTAGATAGTACCTCTAGCGGTAAGCCTATTCCTAACCCTCTTTTGGGT
CTCGATTCTACAGGTGGAAAACCAATCCCCAACCCACTCCTCGGCCTTGACTCAACTGGCAAACCCATAC
CAAATCCTTTACTTGGATTAGATAGTACCTCTAGATGAGGCGCGCCACTTCTAAATAAGCGAATTTCTTA
TGATTTATGATTTTTATTATTAAATAAGTTATAAAAAAAATAAGTGTATACAAATTTTAAAGTGACTCTT
AGGTTTTAAAACGAAAATTCTTATTCTTGAGTAACTCTTTCCTGTAGGTCAGGTTGCTTTCTCAGGTATA
GTATGAGGTCGCTCTTATTGACCACACCTCTACCGGCAGATCCGCTAGGAGATCTGTTTAGCTTGCCTCG
TCCCCGCCGGGTCACCCGGCCAGCGACATGGAGGCCCAGAATACCCTCCTTGACAGTCTTGACGTGCGCA
GCTCAGGGGCATGATGTGACTGTCGCCCGTACATTTAGCCCATACATCCCCATGTATAATCATTTGCATC
CATACATTTTGATGGCCGCACGGCGCGAAGCAAAAATTACGGCTCCTCGCTGCAGACCTGCGAGCAGGGA
AACGCTCCCCTCACAGACGCGTTGAATTGTCCCCACGCCGCGCCCCTGTAGAGAAATATAAAAGGTTAGG
ATTTGCCACTGAGGTTCTTCTTTCATATACTTCCTTTTAAAATCTTGCTAGGATACAGTTCTCACATCAC
ATCCGAACATAAACAACCATGGGTAAGGAAAAGACTCACGTTTCGAGGCCGCGATTAAATTCCAACATGG
ATGCTGATTTATATGGGTATAAATGGGCTCGCGATAATGTCGGGCAATCAGGTGCGACAATCTATCGATT
GTATGGGAAGCCCGATGCGCCAGAGTTGTTTCTGAAACATGGCAAAGGTAGCGTTGCCAATGATGTTACA
GATGAGATGGTCAGACTAAACTGGCTGACGGAATTTATGCCTCTTCCGACCATCAAGCATTTTATCCGTA
CTCCTGATGATGCATGGTTACTCACCACTGCGATCCCCGGCAAAACAGCATTCCAGGTATTAGAAGAATA
TCCTGATTCAGGTGAAAATATTGTTGATGCGCTGGCAGTGTTCCTGCGCCGGTTGCATTCGATTCCTGTT
TGTAATTGTCCTTTTAACAGCGATCGCGTATTTCGTCTCGCTCAGGCGCAATCACGAATGAATAACGGTT
TGGTTGATGCGAGTGATTTTGATGACGAGCGTAATGGCTGGCCTGTTGAACAAGTCTGGAAAGAAATGCA
TAAGCTTTTGCCATTCTCACCGGATTCAGTCGTCACTCATGGTGATTTCTCACTTGATAACCTTATTTTT
GACGAGGGGAAATTAATAGGTTGTATTGATGTTGGACGAGTCGGAATCGCAGACCGATACCAGGATCTTG
CCATCCTATGGAACTGCCTCGGTGAGTTTTCTCCTTCATTACAGAAACGGCTTTTTCAAAAATATGGTAT
TGATAATCCTGATATGAATAAATTGCAGTTTCATTTGATGCTCGATGAGTTTTTCTAATCAGTACTGACA
ATAAAAAGATTCTTGTTTTCAAGAACTTGTCATTTGTATAGTTTTTTTATATTGTAGTTGTTCTATTTTA
ATCAAATGTTAGCGTGATTTATATTTTTTTTCGCCTCGACATCATCTGCCCAGATGCGAAGTTAAGTGCG
CAGAAAGTAATATCATGCGTCAATCGTATGTGAATGCTGGTCGCTATACTGCTGTCGATTCGATACTAAC
GCCGCCATCCAGTTTAAACGAGCTCGAATTCTAGGCTTCCTCGCTCACTGACTCGCTGCGCTCGGTCGTT
CGGCTGCGGCGAGCGGTATCAGCTCACTCAAAGGCGGTAATACGGTTATCCACAGAATCAGGGGATAACG
CAGGAAAGAACATGTGAGCAAAAGGCCAGCAAAAGGCCAGGAACCGTAAAAAGGCCGCGTTGCTGGCGTT
TTTCCATAGGCTCCGCCCCCCTGACGAGCATCACAAAAATCGACGCTCAAGTCAGAGGTGGCGAAACCCG
ACAGGACTATAAAGATACCAGGCGTTTCCCCCTGGAAGCTCCCTCGTGCGCTCTCCTGTTCCGACCCTGC
CGCTTACCGGATACCTGTCCGCCTTTCTCCCTTCGGGAAGCGTGGCGCTTTCTCAATGCTCACGCTGTAG
GTATCTCAGTTCGGTGTAGGTCGTTCGCTCCAAGCTGGGCTGTGTGCACGAACCCCCCGTTCAGCCCGAC
CGCTGCGCCTTATCCGGTAACTATCGTCTTGAGTCCAACCCGGTAAGACACGACTTATCGCCACTGGCAG
CAGCCACTGGTAACAGGATTAGCAGAGCGAGGTATGTAGGCGGTGCTACAGAGTTCTTGAAGTGGTGGCC
TAACTACGGCTACACTAGAAGGACAGTATTTGGTATCTGCGCTCTGCTGAAGCCAGTTACCTTCGGAAAA
AGAGTTGGTAGCTCTTGATCCGGCAAACAAACCACCGCTGGTAGCGGTGGTTTTTTTGTTTGCAAGCAGC
AGATTACGCGCAGAAAAAAAGGATCTCAAGAAGATCCTTTGATCTTTTCTACGGGGTCTGACGCTCAGTG
GAACGAAAACTCACGTTAAGGGATTTTGGTCATGAGATTATCAAAAAGGATCTTCACCTAGATCCTTTTA
AATTAAAAATGAAGTTTTAAATCAATCTAAAGTATATATGAGTAAACTTGGTCTGACAGTTACCAATGCT
TAATCAGTGAGGCACCTATCTCAGCGATCTGTCTATTTCGTTCATCCATAGTTGCCTGACTCCCCGTCGT
GTAGATAACTACGATACGGGAGGGCTTACCATCTGGCCCCAGTGCTGCAATGATACCGCGAGACCCACGC
TCACCGGCTCCAGATTTATCAGCAATAAACCAGCCAGCCGGAAGGGCCGAGCGCAGAAGTGGTCCTGCAA
CTTTATCCGCCTCCATCCAGTCTATTAATTGTTGCCGGGAAGCTAGAGTAAGTAGTTCGCCAGTTAATAG
TTTGCGCAACGTTGTTGCCATTGCTACAGGCATCGTGGTGTCACGCTCGTCGTTTGGTATGGCTTCATTC
AGCTCCGGTTCCCAACGATCAAGGCGAGTTACATGATCCCCCATGTTGTGCAAAAAAGCGGTTAGCTCCT
TCGGTCCTCCGATCGTTGTCAGAAGTAAGTTGGCCGCAGTGTTATCACTCATGGTTATGGCAGCACTGCA
TAATTCTCTTACTGTCATGCCATCCGTAAGATGCTTTTCTGTGACTGGTGAGTACTCAACCAAGTCATTC
TGAGAATAGTGTATGCGGCGACCGAGTTGCTCTTGCCCGGCGTCAATACGGGATAATACCGCGCCACATA
GCAGAACTTTAAAAGTGCTCATCATTGGAAAACGTTCTTCGGGGCGAAAACTCTCAAGGATCTTACCGCT
GTTGAGATCCAGTTCGATGTAACCCACTCGTGCACCCAACTGATCTTCAGCATCTTTTACTTTCACCAGC
GTTTCTGGGTGAGCAAAAACAGGAAGGCAAAATGCCGCAAAAAAGGGAATAAGGGCGACACGGAAATGTT
GAATACTCATACTCTTCCTTTTTCAATATTATTGAAGCATTTATCAGGGTTATTGTCTCATGAGCGGATA
CATATTTGAATGTATTTAGAAAAATAAACAAATAGGGGTTCCGCGCACATTTCCCCGAAAAGTGCCACCT
Features (pLannotate 1.2.2; 8 found; start..end, strand, type, name):
     70..105     +  CDS            rop (fragment): Rop protein, which maintains plasmids at low copy number; rop
    207..258     +  misc_feature   bom (fragment): basis of mobility region from pBR322
    321..339     +  promoter       SP6 promoter: promoter for bacteriophage SP6 RNA polymerase
    969..1156    +  terminator     ADH1 terminator: S. cerevisiae ADH1; transcription terminator for the S. cerevisiae alcohol dehydrogenase 1 (ADH1) gene
   1215..2571    +  gene           kanMX: yeast selectable marker conferring kanamycin resistance (Wach et al., 1994)
   2801..3389    -  rep_origin     ori: high-copy-number ColE1/pMB1/pBR322/pUC origin of replication
   3560..4420    -  CDS            AmpR: β-lactamase; bla; confers resistance to ampicillin, carbenicillin, and related antibiotics
   4421..4525    -  promoter       AmpR promoter: bla
