[The description below was written by a language model from this plasmid's Addgene catalogue record and pLannotate feature annotations shown in this document.]
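Description:
pNX3a-PK12 is a 4,550 bp epitope-tagging template plasmid for fission yeast (Schizosaccharomyces pombe), built on the pFA6a-kanMX6 backbone. It is propagated in E. coli through a high-copy ColE1/pUC-type origin and selected with ampicillin via the β-lactamase gene and its native promoter. Short remnants of the pBR322 rop gene and bom region, along with an SP6 promoter, are backbone leftovers rather than functional parts of the payload. No yeast replication origin is annotated, which fits a plasmid meant to serve as a source of an integrating cassette rather than as an episome, even though the catalogue classes it as a yeast expression vector.

The payload consists of two modules. The first is a 12xPK tag, twelve tandem copies of the PK (V5) epitope. The automated feature table does not annotate this tag, but the unannotated stretch between the SP6 promoter and the S. cerevisiae ADH1 terminator is where it would be expected to lie, with the terminator supplying transcription termination for a gene fused to the tag. The second module is the kanMX marker immediately downstream, which confers G418 (geneticin) resistance in yeast.

In the pFA6a family of plasmids, the tag-terminator-marker unit is typically amplified with primers carrying homology to a chromosomal target. It is then integrated by homologous recombination at the 3' end of a gene, producing a C-terminally tagged protein expressed from its own promoter. The record states the purpose only as fission yeast epitope tagging, and the associated publication concerns sequential and counter-selectable cassettes. The multimerised PK tag should enhance sensitivity of detection with anti-V5 antibodies in applications such as immunoblotting or immunoprecipitation.
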