Addgene plasmid #78357: pNX3a-PK12
Purpose: fission yeast epitope tagging
Depositing lab: Kazunori Tomita. Depositing organization: University College London. Publication: Sequential and counter-selectable cassettes for fission yeast. Amelina H, Moiseeva V, Collopy LC, Pearson SR, Armstrong CA, Tomita K. BMC Biotechnol. 2016 Nov 8;16(1):76. 10.1186/s12896-016-0307-4 PubMed 27825338.
Backbone
  Vector backbone: pFA6a-kanMX6
  Vector type: Yeast Expression
Growth in bacteria
  Bacterial resistance: Ampicillin, 100 μg/mL
  Growth temperature: 37°C
  Growth strain: DH5alpha
  Copy number: Unknown
Gene/Insert 1
  Gene/Insert name: 12xPK (alt name: V5)
Gene/Insert 2
  Gene/Insert name: kanMX6
  Species: S. pombe (fission yeast)
Terms and licenses: Academic/Nonprofit Terms; Industry Terms: Not Available to Industry
How to cite: pNX3a-PK12 was a gift from Kazunori Tomita (Addgene plasmid # 78357 ; http://n2t.net/addgene:78357 ; RRID:Addgene_78357)
