>Addgene plasmid #78357 | pNX3a-PK12 | addgene partial sequence | sequence record 149578 | SP6 5'-ATTTAGGTGACACTATAG-3'
TCGACGGATCCCCGGGTTAATTAACGCTAGCGGTAAGCCTATTCCTAACCCTCTTTTGGGTCTCGATTCT
ACAGGTGGAAAACCAATCCCCAACCCACTCCTCGGCCTTGACTCAACTGGCAAACCCATACCAAATCCTT
TACTTGGATTAGATAGTACCTCTAGCGGTAAGCCTATTCCTAACCCTCTTTTGGGTCTCGATTCTACAGG
TGGAAAACCAATCCCCAACCCACTCCTCGGCCTTGACTCAACTGGCAAACCCATACCAAATCCTTTACTT
GGATTAGATAGTACCTCTAGCGGTAAGCCTATTCCTAACCCTCTTTTGGGTCTCGATTCTACAGGTGGAA
AACCAATCCCCAACCCACTCCTCGGCCTTGACTCAACTGGCAAACCCATACCAAATCCTTTACTTGGATT
AGATAGTACCTCTAGCGGTAAGCCTATTCCTAACCCTCTTTTGGGTCTCGATTCTACAGGTGGAAAACCA
ATCCCCAACCCACTCCTCGGCCTTGACTCAACTGGCAAACCCATACCAAATCCTTTACTTGGATTAGATA
GTACCTCTAGATGAGGCGCGCCACTTCTAAATAAGCGAATTTCTTATGATTTATGATTTTTATTATTAAA
TAAGTTATAAAAAAAATAAGTGTATACAAATTTTAAAGTGACTCTTA
