>Addgene plasmid #78357 | pNX3a-PK12 | addgene partial sequence | sequence record 149579 | Tef-promoter-F 5'-GGATACAGTTCTCACATCAC-3'
CGTTTCGAGGCCGCGATTAAATTCCAACATGGATGCTGATTTATATGGGTATAAATGGGCTCGCGATAAT
GTCGGGCAATCAGGTGCGACAATCTATCGATTGTATGGGAAGCCCGATGCGCCAGAGTTGTTTCTGAAAC
ATGGCAAAGGTAGCGTTGCCAATGATGTTACAGATGAGATGGTCAGACTAAACTGGCTGACGGAATTTAT
GCCTCTTCCGACCATCAAGCATTTTATCCGTACTCCTGATGATGCATGGTTACTCACCACTGCGATCCCC
GGCAAAACAGCATTCCAGGTATTAGAAGAATATCCTGATTCAGGTGAAAATATTGTTGATGCGCTGGCAG
TGTTCCTGCGCCGGTTGCATTCGATTCCTGTTTGTAATTGTCCTTTTAACAGCGATCGCGTATTTCGTCT
CGCTCAGGCGCAATCACGAATGAATAACGGTTTGGTTGATGCGAGTGATTTTGATGACGAGCGTAATGGC
TGGCCTGTTGAACAAGTCTGGAAAGAAATGCATAAGCTTTTGCCATTCTCACCGGATTCAGTCGTCACTC
ATGGTGATTTCTCACTTGATAACCTTATTTTTGACGAGGGGAAATTAATAGGTTGTATTGATGTTGGACG
AGTCGGAATCGCAGACCGATACCAGGATCTTGCCATCCTATGGAACTGCCTCGGTGAGTTTTCTCCTTCA
TTACAGAAACGGCTTTTTCAAAAATATGGTATTGATAATCCTGATATGAATAAATTGCAGTTTCATTTGA
TGCTCGATGAGT
